>Addgene plasmid #183284 | CROP_C9_Puro_DNMT3B | addgene full sequence | sequence record 362620 | Addgene NGS Result
AGCGGATAACAATTTCACACAGGAAACAGCTATGACCATGATTACGCCAAGCGCGCAATTAACCCTCACT
AAAGGGAACAAAAGCTGGAGCTGCAAGCTTAATGTAGTCTTATGCAATACTCTTGTAGTCTTGCAACATG
GTAACGATGAGTTAGCAACATGCCTTACAAGGAGAGAAAAAGCACCGTGCATGCCGATTGGTGGAAGTAA
GGTGGTACGATCGTGCCTTATTAGGAAGGCAACAGACGGGTCTGACATGGATTGGACGAACCACTGAATT
GCCGCATTGCAGAGATATTGTATTTAAGTGCCTAGCTCGATACATAAACGGGTCTCTCTGGTTAGACCAG
ATCTGAGCCTGGGAGCTCTCTGGCTAACTAGGGAACCCACTGCTTAAGCCTCAATAAAGCTTGCCTTGAG
TGCTTCAAGTAGTGTGTGCCCGTCTGTTGTGTGACTCTGGTAACTAGAGATCCCTCAGACCCTTTTAGTC
AGTGTGGAAAATCTCTAGCAGTGGCGCCCGAACAGGGACTTGAAAGCGAAAGGGAAACCAGAGGAGCTCT
CTCGACGCAGGACTCGGCTTGCTGAAGCGCGCACGGCAAGAGGCGAGGGGCGGCGACTGGTGAGTACGCC
AAAAATTTTGACTAGCGGAGGCTAGAAGGAGAGAGATGGGTGCGAGAGCGTCAGTATTAAGCGGGGGAGA
ATTAGATCGCGATGGGAAAAAATTCGGTTAAGGCCAGGGGGAAAGAAAAAATATAAATTAAAACATATAG
TATGGGCAAGCAGGGAGCTAGAACGATTCGCAGTTAATCCTGGCCTGTTAGAAACATCAGAAGGCTGTAG
ACAAATACTGGGACAGCTACAACCATCCCTTCAGACAGGATCAGAAGAACTTAGATCATTATATAATACA
GTAGCAACCCTCTATTGTGTGCATCAAAGGATAGAGATAAAAGACACCAAGGAAGCTTTAGACAAGATAG
AGGAAGAGCAAAACAAAAGTAAGACCACCGCACAGCAAGCGGCCGCTGATCTTCAGACCTGGAGGAGGAG
ATATGAGGGACAATTGGAGAAGTGAATTATATAAATATAAAGTAGTAAAAATTGAACCATTAGGAGTAGC
ACCCACCAAGGCAAAGAGAAGAGTGGTGCAGAGAGAAAAAAGAGCAGTGGGAATAGGAGCTTTGTTCCTT
GGGTTCTTGGGAGCAGCAGGAAGCACTATGGGCGCAGCGTCAATGACGCTGACGGTACAGGCCAGACAAT
TATTGTCTGGTATAGTGCAGCAGCAGAACAATTTGCTGAGGGCTATTGAGGCGCAACAGCATCTGTTGCA
ACTCACAGTCTGGGGCATCAAGCAGCTCCAGGCAAGAATCCTGGCTGTGGAAAGATACCTAAAGGATCAA
CAGCTCCTGGGGATTTGGGGTTGCTCTGGAAAACTCATTTGCACCACTGCTGTGCCTTGGAATGCTAGTT
GGAGTAATAAATCTCTGGAACAGATTTGGAATCACACGACCTGGATGGAGTGGGACAGAGAAATTAACAA
TTACACAAGCTTAATACACTCCTTAATTGAAGAATCGCAAAACCAGCAAGAAAAGAATGAACAAGAATTA
TTGGAATTAGATAAATGGGCAAGTTTGTGGAATTGGTTTAACATAACAAATTGGCTGTGGTATATAAAAT
TATTCATAATGATAGTAGGAGGCTTGGTAGGTTTAAGAATAGTTTTTGCTGTACTTTCTATAGTGAATAG
AGTTAGGCAGGGATATTCACCATTATCGTTTCAGAATCTTGAGACAAATGGCAGTATTCATCCACAATTT
TAAAAGAAAAGGGGGGATTGGGGGGTACAGTGCAGGGGAAAGAATAGTAGACATAATAGCAACAGACATA
CAAACTAAAGAATTACAAAAACAAATTACAAAAATTCAAAATTTTCGGGTTTATTACAGGGACAGCAGAG
ATCCACTTTGGCGCCGGCTCGAGGGGGCCCGGGTGCAAAGATGGATAAAGTTTTAAACAGAGAGGAATCT
TTGCAGCTAATGGACCTTCTAGGTCTTGAAAGGAGTGGGAATTGGCTCCGTAGGTCTTGAAAGGAGTGGG
AATTGGCTCCGGTGCCCGTCAGTGGGCAGAGCGCACATCGCCCACAGTCCCCGAGAAGTTGGGGGGAGGG
GTCGGCAATTGATCCGGTGCCTAGAGAAGGTGGCGCGGGGTAAACTGGGAAAGTGATGTCGTGTACTGGC
TCCGCCTTTTTCCCGAGGGTGGGGGAGAACCGTATATAAGTGCAGTAGTCGCCGTGAACGTTCTTTTTCG
CAACGGGTTTGCCGCCAGAACACAGGACCGGTTCTAGAGCGCTGCCACCATGGACAAGAAGTACAGCATC
GGCCTGGACATCGGCACCAACTCTGTGGGCTGGGCCGTGATCACCGACGAGTACAAGGTGCCCAGCAAGA
AATTCAAGGTGCTGGGCAACACCGACCGGCACAGCATCAAGAAGAACCTGATCGGAGCCCTGCTGTTCGA
CAGCGGCGAAACAGCCGAGGCCACCCGGCTGAAGAGAACCGCCAGAAGAAGATACACCAGACGGAAGAAC
CGGATCTGCTATCTGCAAGAGATCTTCAGCAACGAGATGGCCAAGGTGGACGACAGCTTCTTCCACAGAC
TGGAAGAGTCCTTCCTGGTGGAAGAGGATAAGAAGCACGAGCGGCACCCCATCTTCGGCAACATCGTGGA
CGAGGTGGCCTACCACGAGAAGTACCCCACCATCTACCACCTGAGAAAGAAACTGGTGGACAGCACCGAC
AAGGCCGACCTGCGGCTGATCTATCTGGCCCTGGCCCACATGATCAAGTTCCGGGGCCACTTCCTGATCG
AGGGCGACCTGAACCCCGACAACAGCGACGTGGACAAGCTGTTCATCCAGCTGGTGCAGACCTACAACCA
GCTGTTCGAGGAAAACCCCATCAACGCCAGCGGCGTGGACGCCAAGGCCATCCTGTCTGCCAGACTGAGC
AAGAGCAGACGGCTGGAAAATCTGATCGCCCAGCTGCCCGGCGAGAAGAAGAATGGCCTGTTCGGAAACC
TGATTGCCCTGAGCCTGGGCCTGACCCCCAACTTCAAGAGCAACTTCGACCTGGCCGAGGATGCCAAACT
GCAGCTGAGCAAGGACACCTACGACGACGACCTGGACAACCTGCTGGCCCAGATCGGCGACCAGTACGCC
GACCTGTTTCTGGCCGCCAAGAACCTGTCCGACGCCATCCTGCTGAGCGACATCCTGAGAGTGAACACCG
AGATCACCAAGGCCCCCCTGAGCGCCTCTATGATCAAGAGATACGACGAGCACCACCAGGACCTGACCCT
GCTGAAAGCTCTCGTGCGGCAGCAGCTGCCTGAGAAGTACAAAGAGATTTTCTTCGACCAGAGCAAGAAC
GGCTACGCCGGCTACATTGACGGCGGAGCCAGCCAGGAAGAGTTCTACAAGTTCATCAAGCCCATCCTGG
AAAAGATGGACGGCACCGAGGAACTGCTCGTGAAGCTGAACAGAGAGGACCTGCTGCGGAAGCAGCGGAC
CTTCGACAACGGCAGCATCCCCCACCAGATCCACCTGGGAGAGCTGCACGCCATTCTGCGGCGGCAGGAA
GATTTTTACCCATTCCTGAAGGACAACCGGGAAAAGATCGAGAAGATCCTGACCTTCCGCATCCCCTACT
ACGTGGGCCCTCTGGCCAGGGGAAACAGCAGATTCGCCTGGATGACCAGAAAGAGCGAGGAAACCATCAC
CCCCTGGAACTTCGAGGAAGTGGTGGACAAGGGCGCTTCCGCCCAGAGCTTCATCGAGCGGATGACCAAC
TTCGATAAGAACCTGCCCAACGAGAAGGTGCTGCCCAAGCACAGCCTGCTGTACGAGTACTTCACCGTGT
ATAACGAGCTGACCAAAGTGAAATACGTGACCGAGGGAATGAGAAAGCCCGCCTTCCTGAGCGGCGAGCA
GAAAAAGGCCATCGTGGACCTGCTGTTCAAGACCAACCGGAAAGTGACCGTGAAGCAGCTGAAAGAGGAC
TACTTCAAGAAAATCGAGTGCTTCGACTCCGTGGAAATCTCCGGCGTGGAAGATCGGTTCAACGCCTCCC
TGGGCACATACCACGATCTGCTGAAAATTATCAAGGACAAGGACTTCCTGGACAATGAGGAAAACGAGGA
CATTCTGGAAGATATCGTGCTGACCCTGACACTGTTTGAGGACAGAGAGATGATCGAGGAACGGCTGAAA
ACCTATGCCCACCTGTTCGACGACAAAGTGATGAAGCAGCTGAAGCGGCGGAGATACACCGGCTGGGGCA
GGCTGAGCCGGAAGCTGATCAACGGCATCCGGGACAAGCAGTCCGGCAAGACAATCCTGGATTTCCTGAA
GTCCGACGGCTTCGCCAACAGAAACTTCATGCAGCTGATCCACGACGACAGCCTGACCTTTAAAGAGGAC
ATCCAGAAAGCCCAGGTGTCCGGCCAGGGCGATAGCCTGCACGAGCACATTGCCAATCTGGCCGGCAGCC
CCGCCATTAAGAAGGGCATCCTGCAGACAGTGAAGGTGGTGGACGAGCTCGTGAAAGTGATGGGCCGGCA
CAAGCCCGAGAACATCGTGATCGAAATGGCCAGAGAGAACCAGACCACCCAGAAGGGACAGAAGAACAGC
CGCGAGAGAATGAAGCGGATCGAAGAGGGCATCAAAGAGCTGGGCAGCCAGATCCTGAAAGAACACCCCG
TGGAAAACACCCAGCTGCAGAACGAGAAGCTGTACCTGTACTACCTGCAGAATGGGCGGGATATGTACGT
GGACCAGGAACTGGACATCAACCGGCTGTCCGACTACGATGTGGACCATATCGTGCCTCAGAGCTTTCTG
AAGGACGACTCCATCGACAACAAGGTGCTGACCAGAAGCGACAAGAACCGGGGCAAGAGCGACAACGTGC
CCTCCGAAGAGGTCGTGAAGAAGATGAAGAACTACTGGCGGCAGCTGCTGAACGCCAAGCTGATTACCCA
GAGAAAGTTCGACAATCTGACCAAGGCCGAGAGAGGCGGCCTGAGCGAACTGGATAAGGCCGGCTTCATC
AAGAGACAGCTGGTGGAAACCCGGCAGATCACAAAGCACGTGGCACAGATCCTGGACTCCCGGATGAACA
CTAAGTACGACGAGAATGACAAGCTGATCCGGGAAGTGAAAGTGATCACCCTGAAGTCCAAGCTGGTGTC
CGATTTCCGGAAGGATTTCCAGTTTTACAAAGTGCGCGAGATCAACAACTACCACCACGCCCACGACGCC
TACCTGAACGCCGTCGTGGGAACCGCCCTGATCAAAAAGTACCCTAAGCTGGAAAGCGAGTTCGTGTACG
GCGACTACAAGGTGTACGACGTGCGGAAGATGATCGCCAAGAGCGAGCAGGAAATCGGCAAGGCTACCGC
CAAGTACTTCTTCTACAGCAACATCATGAACTTTTTCAAGACCGAGATTACCCTGGCCAACGGCGAGATC
CGGAAGCGGCCTCTGATCGAGACAAACGGCGAAACCGGGGAGATCGTGTGGGATAAGGGCCGGGATTTTG
CCACCGTGCGGAAAGTGCTGAGCATGCCCCAAGTGAATATCGTGAAAAAGACCGAGGTGCAGACAGGCGG
CTTCAGCAAAGAGTCTATCCTGCCCAAGAGGAACAGCGATAAGCTGATCGCCAGAAAGAAGGACTGGGAC
CCTAAGAAGTACGGCGGCTTCGACAGCCCCACCGTGGCCTATTCTGTGCTGGTGGTGGCCAAAGTGGAAA
AGGGCAAGTCCAAGAAACTGAAGAGTGTGAAAGAGCTGCTGGGGATCACCATCATGGAAAGAAGCAGCTT
CGAGAAGAATCCCATCGACTTTCTGGAAGCCAAGGGCTACAAAGAAGTGAAAAAGGACCTGATCATCAAG
CTGCCTAAGTACTCCCTGTTCGAGCTGGAAAACGGCCGGAAGAGAATGCTGGCCTCTGCCGGCGAACTGC
AGAAGGGAAACGAACTGGCCCTGCCCTCCAAATATGTGAACTTCCTGTACCTGGCCAGCCACTATGAGAA
GCTGAAGGGCTCCCCCGAGGATAATGAGCAGAAACAGCTGTTTGTGGAACAGCACAAGCACTACCTGGAC
GAGATCATCGAGCAGATCAGCGAGTTCTCCAAGAGAGTGATCCTGGCCGACGCTAATCTGGACAAAGTGC
TGTCCGCCTACAACAAGCACCGGGATAAGCCCATCAGAGAGCAGGCCGAGAATATCATCCACCTGTTTAC
CCTGACCAATCTGGGAGCCCCTGCCGCCTTCAAGTACTTTGACACCACCATCGACCGGAAGAGGTACACC
AGCACCAAAGAGGTGCTGGACGCCACCCTGATCCACCAGAGCATCACCGGCCTGTACGAGACACGGATCG
ACCTGTCTCAGCTGGGAGGCGACAAGCGACCTGCCGCCACAAAGAAGGCTGGACAGGCTAAGAAGAAGAA
AGATTACAAAGACGATGACGATAAGGGATCCGGCGCAACAAACTTCTCTCTGCTGAAACAAGCCGGAGAT
GTCGAAGAGAATCCTGGACCGATGACCGAGTACAAGCCCACGGTGCGCCTCGCCACCCGCGACGACGTCC
CCAGGGCCGTACGCACCCTCGCCGCCGCGTTCGCCGACTACCCCGCCACGCGCCACACCGTCGATCCGGA
CCGCCACATCGAGCGGGTCACCGAGCTGCAAGAACTCTTCCTCACGCGCGTCGGGCTCGACATCGGCAAG
GTGTGGGTCGCGGACGACGGCGCCGCCGTGGCGGTCTGGACCACGCCGGAGAGCGTCGAAGCGGGGGCGG
TGTTCGCCGAGATCGGCCCGCGCATGGCCGAGTTGAGCGGTTCCCGGCTGGCCGCGCAGCAACAGATGGA
AGGCCTCCTGGCGCCGCACCGGCCCAAGGAGCCCGCGTGGTTCCTGGCCACCGTCGGAGTCTCGCCCGAC
CACCAGGGCAAGGGTCTGGGCAGCGCCGTCGTGCTCCCCGGAGTGGAGGCGGCCGAGCGCGCCGGGGTGC
CCGCCTTCCTGGAGACCTCCGCGCCCCGCAACCTCCCCTTCTACGAGCGGCTCGGCTTCACCGTCACCGC
CGACGTCGAGGTGCCCGAAGGACCGCGCACCTGGTGCATGACCCGCAAGCCCGGTGCCTGAACGCGTTAA
GTCGACAATCAACCTCTGGATTACAAAATTTGTGAAAGATTGACTGGTATTCTTAACTATGTTGCTCCTT
TTACGCTATGTGGATACGCTGCTTTAATGCCTTTGTATCATGCTATTGCTTCCCGTATGGCTTTCATTTT
CTCCTCCTTGTATAAATCCTGGTTGCTGTCTCTTTATGAGGAGTTGTGGCCCGTTGTCAGGCAACGTGGC
GTGGTGTGCACTGTGTTTGCTGACGCAACCCCCACTGGTTGGGGCATTGCCACCACCTGTCAGCTCCTTT
CCGGGACTTTCGCTTTCCCCCTCCCTATTGCCACGGCGGAACTCATCGCCGCCTGCCTTGCCCGCTGCTG
GACAGGGGCTCGGCTGTTGGGCACTGACAATTCCGTGGTGTTGTCGGGGAAATCATCGTCCTTTCCTTGG
CTGCTCGCCTGTGTTGCCACCTGGATTCTGCGCGGGACGTCCTTCTGCTACGTCCCTTCGGCCCTCAATC
CAGCGGACCTTCCTTCCCGCGGCCTGCTGCCGGCTCTGCGGCCTCTTCCGCGTCTTCGCCTTCGCCCTCA
GACGAGTCGGATCTCCCTTTGGGCCGCCTCCCCGCGTCGACTTTAAGACCAATGACTTACAAGGCAGCTG
TAGATCTTAGCCACTTTTTAAAAGAAAAGGGGGGACTGGAAGGGCTAATTCACTCCCAACGAAGACAAGA
TTTCACCATTATCGTTTCAGACCCACCTCCCAACCCCGAGGGGACCCAGAGAGGGCCTATTTCCCATGAT
TCCTTCATATTTGCATATACGATACAAGGCTGTTAGAGAGATAATTAGAATTAATTTGACTGTAAACACA
AAGATATTAGTACAAAATACGTGACGTAGAAAGTAATAATTTCTTGGGTAGTTTGCAGTTTTAAAATTAT
GTTTTAAAATGGACTATCATATGCTTACCGTAACTTGAAAGTATTTCGATTTCTTGGCTTTATATATCTT
GTGGAAAGGACGAAACACCGGATCGAGTCTTCCCTCCCGCGTTTTAGAGCTAGAAATAGCAAGTTAAAAT
AAGGCTAGTCCGTTATCAACTTGAAAAAGTGGCACCGAGTCGGTGCTTTTTTAAGCTTGGCGTAACTAGA
TCTTGAGACACTGCTTTTTGCTTGTACTGGGTCTCTCTGGTTAGACCAGATCTGAGCCTGGGAGCTCTCT
GGCTAACTAGGGAACCCACTGCTTAAGCCTCAATAAAGCTTGCCTTGAGTGCTTCAAGTAGTGTGTGCCC
GTCTGTTGTGTGACTCTGGTAACTAGAGATCCCTCAGACCCTTTTAGTCAGTGTGGAAAATCTCTAGCAG
TACGTATAGTAGTTCATGTCATCTTATTATTCAGTATTTATAACTTGCAAAGAAATGAATATCAGAGAGT
GAGAGGAACTTGTTTATTGCAGCTTATAATGGTTACAAATAAAGCAATAGCATCACAAATTTCACAAATA
AAGCATTTTTTTCACTGCATTCTAGTTGTGGTTTGTCCAAACTCATCAATGTATCTTATCATGTCTGGCT
CTAGCTATCCCGCCCCTAACTCCGCCCATCCCGCCCCTAACTCCGCCCAGTTCCGCCCATTCTCCGCCCC
ATGGCTGACTAATTTTTTTTATTTATGCAGAGGCCGAGGCCGCCTCGGCCTCTGAGCTATTCCAGAAGTA
GTGAGGAGGCTTTTTTGGAGGCCTAGGGACGTACCCAATTCGCCCTATAGTGAGTCGTATTACGCGCGCT
CACTGGCCGTCGTTTTACAACGTCGTGACTGGGAAAACCCTGGCGTTACCCAACTTAATCGCCTTGCAGC
ACATCCCCCTTTCGCCAGCTGGCGTAATAGCGAAGAGGCCCGCACCGATCGCCCTTCCCAACAGTTGCGC
AGCCTGAATGGCGAATGGG
[124 nt withheld, positions 9120-9243]
C
[91 nt withheld, positions 9245-9335]
A
[49 nt withheld, positions 9337-9385]
CCTTTGACGTTGGAGTCCACGTTCTTT
[37 nt withheld, positions 9413-9449]
ACCCTATCTCGGTCTATTCTTTTGATTTATAAGGGATTTTGCCGATTTCGGCCTATTGGTTAAAAAATGA
GCTGATTTAACAAAAATTTAACGCGAATTTTAACAAAATATTAACGCTTACAATTTAGGTGGCACTTTTC
GGGGAAATGTGCGCGGAACCCCTATTTGTTTATTTTTCTAAATACATTCAAATATGTATCCGCTCATGAG
ACAATAACCCTGATAAATGCTTCAATAATATTGAAAAAGGAAGAGTATGAGTATTCAACATTTCCGTGTC
GCCCTTATTCCCTTTTTTGCGGCATTTTGCCTTCCTGTTTTTGCTCACCCAGAAACGCTGGTGAAAGTAA
AAGATGCTGAAGATCAGTTGGGTGCACGAGTGGGTTACATCGAACTGGATCTCAACAGCGGTAAGATCCT
TGAGAGTTTTCGCCCCGAAGAACGTTTTCCAATGATGAGCACTTTTAAAGTTCTGCTATGTGGCGCGGTA
TTATCCCGTATTGACGCCGGGCAAGAGCAACTCGGTCGCCGCATACACTATTCTCAGAATGACTTGGTTG
AGTACTCACCAGTCACAGAAAAGCATCTTACGGATGGCATGACAGTAAGAGAATTATGCAGTGCTGCCAT
AACCATGAGTGATAACACTGCGGCCAACTTACTTCTGACAACGATCGGAGGACCGAAGGAGCTAACCGCT
TTTTTGCACAACATGGGGGATCATGTAACTCGCCTTGATCGTTGGGAACCGGAGCTGAATGAAGCCATAC
CAAACGACGAGCGTGACACCACGATGCCTGTAGCAATGGCAACAACGTTGCGCAAACTATTAACTGGCGA
ACTACTTACTCTAGCTTCCCGGCAACAATTAATAGACTGGATGGAGGCGGATAAAGTTGCAGGACCACTT
CTGCGCTCGGCCCTTCCGGCTGGCTGGTTTATTGCTGATAAATCTGGAGCCGGTGAGCGTGGGTCTCGCG
GTATCATTGCAGCACTGGGGCCAGATGGTAAGCCCTCCCGTATCGTAGTTATCTACACGACGGGGAGTCA
GGCAACTATGGATGAACGAAATAGACAGATCGCTGAGATAGGTGCCTCACTGATTAAGCATTGGTAACTG
TCAGACCAAGTTTACTCATATATACTTTAGATTGATTTAAAACTTCATTTTTAATTTAAAAGGATCTAGG
TGAAGATCCTTTTTGATAATCTCATGACCAAAATCCCTTAACGTGAGTTTTCGTTCCACTGAGCGTCAGA
CCCCGTAGAAAAGATCAAAGGATCTTCTTGAGATCCTTTTTTTCTGCGCGTAATCTGCTGCTTGCAAACA
AAAAAACCACCGCTACCAGCGGTGGTTTGTTTGCCGGATCAAGAGCTACCAACTCTTTTTCCGAAGGTAA
CTGGCTTCAGCAGAGCGCAGATACCAAATACTGTTCTTCTAGTGTAGCCGTAGTTAGGCCACCACTTCAA
GAACTCTGTAGCACCGCCTACATACCTCGCTCTGCTAATCCTGTTACCAGTGGCTGCTGCCAGTGGCGAT
AAGTCGTGTCTTACCGGGTTGGACTCAAGACGATAGTTACCGGATAAGGCGCAGCGGTCGGGCTGAACGG
GGGGTTCGTGCACACAGCCCAGCTTGGAGCGAACGACCTACACCGAACTGAGATACCTACAGCGTGAGCT
ATGAGAAAGCGCCACGCTTCCCGAAGGGAGAAAGGCGGACAGGTATCCGGTAAGCGGCAGGGTCGGAACA
GGAGAGCGCACGAGGGAGCTTCCAGGGGGAAACGCCTGGTATCTTTATAGTCCTGTCGGGTTTCGCCACC
TCTGACTTGAGCGTCGATTTTTGTGATGCTCGTCAGGGGGGCGGAGCCTATGGAAAAACGCCAGCAACGC
GGCCTTTTTACGGTTCCTGGCCTTTTGCTGGCCTTTTGCTCACATGTTCTTTCCTGCGTTATCCCCTGAT
TCTGTGGATAACCGTATTACCGCCTTTGAGTGAGCTGATACCGCTCGCCGCAGCCGAACGACCGAGCGCA
GCGAGTCAGTGAGCGAGGAAGCGGAAGAGCGCCCAATACGCAAACCGCCTCTCCCCGCGCGTTGGCCGAT
TCATTAATGCAGCTGGCACGACAGGTTTCCCGACTGGAAAGCGGGCAGTGAGCGCAACGCAATTAATGTG
AGTTAGCTCACTCATTAGGCACCCCAGGCTTTACACTTTATGCTTCCGGCTCGTATGTTGTGTGGAATTG
TG
Features (pLannotate 1.2.2; 30 found; start..end, strand, type, name):
     57..75      +  promoter       T3 promoter: promoter for bacteriophage T3 RNA polymerase
    103..329     +  promoter       RSV promoter: Rous sarcoma virus enhancer/promoter
    330..510     +  LTR            5' LTR (truncated): truncated 5' long terminal repeat (LTR) from HIV-1
    557..682     +  misc_feature   HIV-1 Ψ: packaging signal of human immunodeficiency virus type 1
    666..1029    +  CDS            HIV-1 gag (fragment): gag protein from human immunodeficiency virus 1; gag
   1175..1408    +  misc_feature   RRE: The Rev response element (RRE) of HIV-1 allows for Rev-dependent mRNA export from the nucleus to the cytoplasm.
   1818..1935    +  misc_feature   cPPT/CTS: central polypurine tract and central termination sequence of HIV-1
   2001..2067    +  CDS            small t antigen (fragment): SV40 (simian virus 40) small t antigen
   2081..2098    +  CDS            small t antigen (fragment): SV40 (simian virus 40) small t antigen
   2124..2335    +  promoter       EF-1α core promoter: core promoter for human elongation factor EF-1α
   2360..6463    +  CDS            Cas9: Cas9 (Csn1) endonuclease from the Streptococcus pyogenes Type II CRISPR/Cas system generates RNA-guided double strand breaks in DNA
   6602..7201    +  CDS            PuroR (fragment): puromycin N-acetyltransferase; pac from Streptomyces; confers resistance to puromycin
   7217..7805    +  misc_feature   WPRE: woodchuck hepatitis virus posttranscriptional regulatory element
   7801..7911    +  CDS            nef (fragment): NEF_HV1LA - Experimental evidence at protein level: Swiss-Prot protein existence level 1. Extracellular Nef protein targets CD4(+) T-lymphocytes for apoptosis by interacting with CXCR4 surface receptors. From Human immunodeficiency virus type 1 group M subtype B (isolate Lai) (HIV-1).
   7931..7957    +  CDS            Rev (fragment): human immunodeficiency virus 1 (HIV-1) Rev protein; rev; enhances nuclear export of unspliced and incompletely spliced viral mRNAs
   7961..8201    +  promoter       U6 promoter: RNA polymerase III promoter for human U6 snRNA
   8231..8306    +  misc_RNA       gRNA scaffold: guide RNA scaffold for the Streptococcus pyogenes CRISPR/Cas9 system
   8359..8539    +  LTR            5' LTR (truncated): truncated 5' long terminal repeat (LTR) from HIV-1
   8617..8738    +  polyA_signal   SV40 poly(A) signal: SV40 polyadenylation signal
   8778..8913    +  rep_origin     SV40 ori: SV40 origin of replication
   8934..8952    -  promoter       T7 promoter: promoter for bacteriophage T7 RNA polymerase
   8960..9115    +  CDS            lacZα (fragment): LacZα fragment of β-galactosidase; lacZ fragment
   9120..9548    +  rep_origin     f1 ori (sequence partly withheld): f1 bacteriophage origin of replication; arrow indicates direction of (+) strand synthesis
   9601..9705    +  promoter       AmpR promoter: bla
   9706..10566   +  CDS            AmpR: β-lactamase; bla; confers resistance to ampicillin, carbenicillin, and related antibiotics
  10737..11325   +  rep_origin     ori: high-copy-number ColE1/pMB1/pBR322/pUC origin of replication
  11508..11600   +  CDS            lacI (fragment): lac repressor; lacI; The lac repressor binds to the lac operator to inhibit transcription in E. coli. This inhibition can be relieved by adding lactose or isopropyl-β-D-thiogalactopyranoside (IPTG).
  11613..11634   +  protein_bind   CAP binding site: CAP binding activates transcription in the presence of cAMP. E. coli catabolite activator protein
  11649..11679   +  promoter       lac promoter: promoter for the E. coli lac operon
  11683..14      +  protein_bind   lac operator (fragment) (across the origin): The lac repressor binds to the lac operator to inhibit transcription in E. coli. This inhibition can be relieved by adding lactose or isopropyl-β-D-thiogalactopyranoside (IPTG). lac repressor encoded by lacI
