[The description below was written by a language model from this plasmid's Addgene catalogue record and pLannotate feature annotations shown in this document.]
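Description:
CROP_C9_Puro_DNMT3B is an all-in-one lentiviral CRISPR knockout plasmid built on the CROPseq backbone, carrying both Streptococcus pyogenes Cas9 and a single guide RNA directed against the DNMT3B gene. It is maintained in E. coli through a high-copy ColE1/pUC-type origin with ampicillin selection (AmpR), and it also contains an f1 origin, an SV40 origin and leftover lac/T3/T7 cloning-vector elements outside the viral region. The guide was inserted by Gibson cloning, and the insert is recorded as synthetic.

The viral genome is transcribed from an RSV promoter fused to a truncated HIV-1 5' LTR, followed by the Ψ packaging signal with a short gag fragment, the RRE for Rev-dependent export, and the cPPT/CTS. Within it, an EF-1α core promoter drives Cas9, followed downstream by a puromycin N-acetyltransferase coding sequence and a WPRE that enhances transcript expression. The annotation does not identify the element linking Cas9 to PuroR, so how the two are co-expressed is not stated, although no separate promoter is annotated for the marker. As is characteristic of the CROPseq design, the human U6 promoter and gRNA scaffold lie after the WPRE, immediately upstream of the truncated 3' LTR region (labelled by the annotation tool as a second "5' LTR"). In this design, the guide cassette is copied during reverse transcription, and the guide is also included in the polyadenylated Pol II transcript. An SV40 poly(A) signal follows the LTR.

The record supports use for puromycin-selectable DNMT3B knockout in transduced mammalian cells. The associated publication concerns screening of cancer vulnerabilities in engineered ex vivo cultures.
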