Addgene plasmid #183284: CROP_C9_Puro_DNMT3B
Purpose: All-in-One CRISPRko system with a guide RNA that targets DNMT3B gene
Depositing lab: Prashant Mali. Depositing organization: University of California, San Diego (UCSD). Publication: Integrated genome and tissue engineering enables screening of cancer vulnerabilities in physiologically relevant perfusable ex vivo cultures. Hu M, Lei XY, Larson JD, McAlonis M, Ford K, McDonald D, Mach K, Rusert JM, Wechsler-Reya RJ, Mali P. Biomaterials. 2022 Jan;280:121276. doi: 10.1016/j.biomaterials.2021.121276. Epub 2021 Dec 2. PubMed 34890975.
Backbone
  Vector backbone: CROPseq
  Vector type: Lentiviral
Growth in bacteria
  Bacterial resistance: Ampicillin, 100 μg/mL
  Growth temperature: 37°C
  Growth strain: NEB Stable
  Copy number: High Copy
Gene/Insert
  Gene/Insert name: DNMT3B
  gRNA/shRNA sequence: GATCGAGTCTTCCCTCCCGC
  Species: Synthetic
  Cloning method: Gibson Cloning
Terms and licenses: Academic/Nonprofit Terms; Industry Terms: Not Available to Industry
How to cite: CROP_C9_Puro_DNMT3B was a gift from Prashant Mali (Addgene plasmid # 183284 ; http://n2t.net/addgene:183284 ; RRID:Addgene_183284)
